>Addgene plasmid #77904 | PIP4K2B gRNA (BRDN0001148982) | addgene full sequence | sequence record 188624 | Addgene Assembled Sequence
CCCGGGTGCAAAGATGGATAAAGTTTTAAACAGAGAGGAATCTTTGCAGCTAATGGACCTTCTAGGTCTT
GAAAGGAGTGGGAATTGGCTCCGGTGCCCGTCAGTGGGCAGAGCGCACATCGCCCACAGTCCCCGAGAAG
TTGGGGGGAGGGGTCGGCAATTGATCCGGTGCCTAGAGAAGGTGGCGCGGGGTAAACTGGGAAAGTGATG
TCGTGTACTGGCTCCGCCTTTTTCCCGAGGGTGGGGGAGAACCGTATATAAGTGCAGTAGTCGCCGTGAA
CGTTCTTTTTCGCAACGGGTTTGCCGCCAGAACACAGGTAAGTGCCGTGTGTGGTTCCCGCGGGCCTGGC
CTCTTTACGGGTTATGGCCCTTGCGTGCCTTGAATTACTTCCACCTGGCTGCAGTACGTGATTCTTGATC
CCGAGCTTCGGGTTGGAAGTGGGTGGGAGAGTTCGAGGCCTTGCGCTTAAGGAGCCCCTTCGCCTCGTGC
TTGAGTTGAGGCCTGGCCTGGGCGCTGGGGCCGCCGCGTGCGAATCTGGTGGCACCTTCGCGCCTGTCTC
GCTGCTTTCGATAAGTCTCTAGCCATTTAAAATTTTTGATGACCTGCTGCGACGCTTTTTTTCTGGCAAG
ATAGTCTTGTAAATGCGGGCCAAGATCTGCACACTGGTATTTCGGTTTTTGGGGCCGCGGGCGGCGACGG
GGCCCGTGCGTCCCAGCGCACATGTTCGGCGAGGCGGGGCCTGCGAGCGCGGCCACCGAGAATCGGACGG
GGGTAGTCTCAAGCTGGCCGGCCTGCTCTGGTGCCTGGCCTCGCGCCGCCGTGTATCGCCCCGCCCTGGG
CGGCAAGGCTGGCCCGGTCGGCACCAGTTGCGTGAGCGGAAAGATGGCCGCTTCCCGGCCCTGCTGCAGG
GAGCTCAAAATGGAGGACGCGGCGCTCGGGAGAGCGGGCGGGTGAGTCACCCACACAAAGGAAAAGGGCC
TTTCCGTCCTCAGCCGTCGCTTCATGTGACTCCACGGAGTACCGGGCGCCGTCCAGGCACCTCGATTAGT
TCTCGAGCTTTTGGAGTACGTCGTCTTTAGGTTGGGGGGAGGGGTTTTATGCGATGGAGTTTCCCCACAC
TGAGTGGGTGGAGACTGAAGTTAGGCCAGCTTGGCACTTGATGTAATTCTCCTTGGAATTTGCCCTTTTT
GAGTTTGGATCTTGGTTCATTCTCAAGCCTCAGACAGTGGTTCAAAGTTTTTTTCTTCCATTTCAGGTGT
CGTGACGTACGGCCACCATGACCGAGTACAAGCCCACGGTGCGCCTCGCCACCCGCGACGACGTCCCCAG
GGCCGTACGCACCCTCGCCGCCGCGTTCGCCGACTACCCCGCCACGCGCCACACCGTCGATCCGGACCGC
CACATCGAGCGGGTCACCGAGCTGCAAGAACTCTTCCTCACGCGCGTCGGGCTCGACATCGGCAAGGTGT
GGGTCGCGGACGACGGCGCCGCCGTGGCGGTCTGGACCACGCCGGAGAGCGTCGAAGCGGGGGCGGTGTT
CGCCGAGATCGGCCCGCGCATGGCCGAGTTGAGCGGTTCCCGGCTGGCCGCGCAGCAACAGATGGAAGGC
CTCCTGGCGCCGCACCGGCCCAAGGAGCCCGCGTGGTTCCTGGCCACCGTCGGAGTCTCGCCCGACCACC
AGGGCAAGGGTCTGGGCAGCGCCGTCGTGCTCCCCGGAGTGGAGGCGGCCGAGCGCGCCGGGGTGCCCGC
CTTCCTGGAGACCTCCGCGCCCCGCAACCTCCCCTTCTACGAGCGGCTCGGCTTCACCGTCACCGCCGAC
GTCGAGGTGCCCGAAGGACCGCGCACCTGGTGCATGACCCGCAAGCCCGGTGCCTGAACGCGTTAAGTCG
ACAATCAACCTCTGGATTACAAAATTTGTGAAAGATTGACTGGTATTCTTAACTATGTTGCTCCTTTTAC
GCTATGTGGATACGCTGCTTTAATGCCTTTGTATCATGCTATTGCTTCCCGTATGGCTTTCATTTTCTCC
TCCTTGTATAAATCCTGGTTGCTGTCTCTTTATGAGGAGTTGTGGCCCGTTGTCAGGCAACGTGGCGTGG
TGTGCACTGTGTTTGCTGACGCAACCCCCACTGGTTGGGGCATTGCCACCACCTGTCAGCTCCTTTCCGG
GACTTTCGCTTTCCCCCTCCCTATTGCCACGGCGGAACTCATCGCCGCCTGCCTTGCCCGCTGCTGGACA
GGGGCTCGGCTGTTGGGCACTGACAATTCCGTGGTGTTGTCGGGGAAATCATCGTCCTTTCCTTGGCTGC
TCGCCTGTGTTGCCACCTGGATTCTGCGCGGGACGTCCTTCTGCTACGTCCCTTCGGCCCTCAATCCAGC
GGACCTTCCTTCCCGCGGCCTGCTGCCGGCTCTGCGGCCTCTTCCGCGTCTTCGCCTTCGCCCTCAGACG
AGTCGGATCTCCCTTTGGGCCGCCTCCCCGCGTCGACTTTAAGACCAATGACTTACAAGGCAGCTGTAGA
TCTTAGCCACTTTTTAAAAGAAAAGGGGGGACTGGAAGGGCTAATTCACTCCCAACGAAGACAAGATCTG
CTTTTTGCTTGTACTGGGTCTCTCTGGTTAGACCAGATCTGAGCCTGGGAGCTCTCTGGCTAACTAGGGA
ACCCACTGCTTAAGCCTCAATAAAGCTTGCCTTGAGTGCTTCAAGTAGTGTGTGCCCGTCTGTTGTGTGA
CTCTGGTAACTAGAGATCCCTCAGACCCTTTTAGTCAGTGTGGAAAATCTCTAGCAGTACGTATAGTAGT
TCATGTCATCTTATTATTCAGTATTTATAACTTGCAAAGAAATGAATATCAGAGAGTGAGAGGAACTTGT
TTATTGCAGCTTATAATGGTTACAAATAAAGCAATAGCATCACAAATTTCACAAATAAAGCATTTTTTTC
ACTGCATTCTAGTTGTGGTTTGTCCAAACTCATCAATGTATCTTATCATGTCTGGCTCTAGCTATCCCGC
CCCTAACTCCGCCCATCCCGCCCCTAACTCCGCCCAGTTCCGCCCATTCTCCGCCCCATGGCTGACTAAT
TTTTTTTATTTATGCAGAGGCCGAGGCCGCCTCGGCCTCTGAGCTATTCCAGAAGTAGTGAGGAGGCTTT
TTTGGAGGCCTAGGGACGTACCCAATTCGCCCTATAGTGAGTCGTATTACGCGCGCTCACTGGCCGTCGT
TTTACAACGTCGTGACTGGGAAAACCCTGGCGTTACCCAACTTAATCGCCTTGCAGCACATCCCCCTTTC
GCCAGCTGGCGTAATAGCGAAGAGGCCCGCACCGATCGCCCTTCCCAACAGTTGCGCAGCCTGAATGGCG
AATGGG
[124 nt withheld, positions 3367-3490]
C
[91 nt withheld, positions 3492-3582]
A
[49 nt withheld, positions 3584-3632]
CCTTTGACGTTGGAGTCCACGTTCTTT
[37 nt withheld, positions 3660-3696]
ACCCTATCTCGGTCTATTCTTTTGATTTATAAGGGATTTTGCCGATTTCGGCCTATTGGTTAAAAAATGA
GCTGATTTAACAAAAATTTAACGCGAATTTTAACAAAATATTAACGCTTACAATTTAGGTGGCACTTTTC
GGGGAAATGTGCGCGGAACCCCTATTTGTTTATTTTTCTAAATACATTCAAATATGTATCCGCTCATGAG
ACAATAACCCTGATAAATGCTTCAATAATATTGAAAAAGGAAGAGTATGAGTATTCAACATTTCCGTGTC
GCCCTTATTCCCTTTTTTGCGGCATTTTGCCTTCCTGTTTTTGCTCACCCAGAAACGCTGGTGAAAGTAA
AAGATGCTGAAGATCAGTTGGGTGCACGAGTGGGTTACATCGAACTGGATCTCAACAGCGGTAAGATCCT
TGAGAGTTTTCGCCCCGAAGAACGTTTTCCAATGATGAGCACTTTTAAAGTTCTGCTATGTGGCGCGGTA
TTATCCCGTATTGACGCCGGGCAAGAGCAACTCGGTCGCCGCATACACTATTCTCAGAATGACTTGGTTG
AGTACTCACCAGTCACAGAAAAGCATCTTACGGATGGCATGACAGTAAGAGAATTATGCAGTGCTGCCAT
AACCATGAGTGATAACACTGCGGCCAACTTACTTCTGACAACGATCGGAGGACCGAAGGAGCTAACCGCT
TTTTTGCACAACATGGGGGATCATGTAACTCGCCTTGATCGTTGGGAACCGGAGCTGAATGAAGCCATAC
CAAACGACGAGCGTGACACCACGATGCCTGTAGCAATGGCAACAACGTTGCGCAAACTATTAACTGGCGA
ACTACTTACTCTAGCTTCCCGGCAACAATTAATAGACTGGATGGAGGCGGATAAAGTTGCAGGACCACTT
CTGCGCTCGGCCCTTCCGGCTGGCTGGTTTATTGCTGATAAATCTGGAGCCGGTGAGCGTGGGTCTCGCG
GTATCATTGCAGCACTGGGGCCAGATGGTAAGCCCTCCCGTATCGTAGTTATCTACACGACGGGGAGTCA
GGCAACTATGGATGAACGAAATAGACAGATCGCTGAGATAGGTGCCTCACTGATTAAGCATTGGTAACTG
TCAGACCAAGTTTACTCATATATACTTTAGATTGATTTAAAACTTCATTTTTAATTTAAAAGGATCTAGG
TGAAGATCCTTTTTGATAATCTCATGACCAAAATCCCTTAACGTGAGTTTTCGTTCCACTGAGCGTCAGA
CCCCGTAGAAAAGATCAAAGGATCTTCTTGAGATCCTTTTTTTCTGCGCGTAATCTGCTGCTTGCAAACA
AAAAAACCACCGCTACCAGCGGTGGTTTGTTTGCCGGATCAAGAGCTACCAACTCTTTTTCCGAAGGTAA
CTGGCTTCAGCAGAGCGCAGATACCAAATACTGTTCTTCTAGTGTAGCCGTAGTTAGGCCACCACTTCAA
GAACTCTGTAGCACCGCCTACATACCTCGCTCTGCTAATCCTGTTACCAGTGGCTGCTGCCAGTGGCGAT
AAGTCGTGTCTTACCGGGTTGGACTCAAGACGATAGTTACCGGATAAGGCGCAGCGGTCGGGCTGAACGG
GGGGTTCGTGCACACAGCCCAGCTTGGAGCGAACGACCTACACCGAACTGAGATACCTACAGCGTGAGCT
ATGAGAAAGCGCCACGCTTCCCGAAGGGAGAAAGGCGGACAGGTATCCGGTAAGCGGCAGGGTCGGAACA
GGAGAGCGCACGAGGGAGCTTCCAGGGGGAAACGCCTGGTATCTTTATAGTCCTGTCGGGTTTCGCCACC
TCTGACTTGAGCGTCGATTTTTGTGATGCTCGTCAGGGGGGCGGAGCCTATGGAAAAACGCCAGCAACGC
GGCCTTTTTACGGTTCCTGGCCTTTTGCTGGCCTTTTGCTCACATGTTCTTTCCTGCGTTATCCCCTGAT
TCTGTGGATAACCGTATTACCGCCTTTGAGTGAGCTGATACCGCTCGCCGCAGCCGAACGACCGAGCGCA
GCGAGTCAGTGAGCGAGGAAGCGGAAGAGCGCCCAATACGCAAACCGCCTCTCCCCGCGCGTTGGCCGAT
TCATTAATGCAGCTGGCACGACAGGTTTCCCGACTGGAAAGCGGGCAGTGAGCGCAACGCAATTAATGTG
AGTTAGCTCACTCATTAGGCACCCCAGGCTTTACACTTTATGCTTCCGGCTCGTATGTTGTGTGGAATTG
TGAGCGGATAACAATTTCACACAGGAAACAGCTATGACCATGATTACGCCAAGCGCGCAATTAACCCTCA
CTAAAGGGAACAAAAGCTGGAGCTGCAAGCTTAATGTAGTCTTATGCAATACTCTTGTAGTCTTGCAACA
TGGTAACGATGAGTTAGCAACATGCCTTACAAGGAGAGAAAAAGCACCGTGCATGCCGATTGGTGGAAGT
AAGGTGGTACGATCGTGCCTTATTAGGAAGGCAACAGACGGGTCTGACATGGATTGGACGAACCACTGAA
TTGCCGCATTGCAGAGATATTGTATTTAAGTGCCTAGCTCGATACATAAACGGGTCTCTCTGGTTAGACC
AGATCTGAGCCTGGGAGCTCTCTGGCTAACTAGGGAACCCACTGCTTAAGCCTCAATAAAGCTTGCCTTG
AGTGCTTCAAGTAGTGTGTGCCCGTCTGTTGTGTGACTCTGGTAACTAGAGATCCCTCAGACCCTTTTAG
TCAGTGTGGAAAATCTCTAGCAGTGGCGCCCGAACAGGGACTTGAAAGCGAAAGGGAAACCAGAGGAGCT
CTCTCGACGCAGGACTCGGCTTGCTGAAGCGCGCACGGCAAGAGGCGAGGGGCGGCGACTGGTGAGTACG
CCAAAAATTTTGACTAGCGGAGGCTAGAAGGAGAGAGATGGGTGCGAGAGCGTCAGTATTAAGCGGGGGA
GAATTAGATCGCGATGGGAAAAAATTCGGTTAAGGCCAGGGGGAAAGAAAAAATATAAATTAAAACATAT
AGTATGGGCAAGCAGGGAGCTAGAACGATTCGCAGTTAATCCTGGCCTGTTAGAAACATCAGAAGGCTGT
AGACAAATACTGGGACAGCTACAACCATCCCTTCAGACAGGATCAGAAGAACTTAGATCATTATATAATA
CAGTAGCAACCCTCTATTGTGTGCATCAAAGGATAGAGATAAAAGACACCAAGGAAGCTTTAGACAAGAT
AGAGGAAGAGCAAAACAAAAGTAAGACCACCGCACAGCAAGCGGCCGCTGATCTTCAGACCTGGAGGAGG
AGATATGAGGGACAATTGGAGAAGTGAATTATATAAATATAAAGTAGTAAAAATTGAACCATTAGGAGTA
GCACCCACCAAGGCAAAGAGAAGAGTGGTGCAGAGAGAAAAAAGAGCAGTGGGAATAGGAGCTTTGTTCC
TTGGGTTCTTGGGAGCAGCAGGAAGCACTATGGGCGCAGCGTCAATGACGCTGACGGTACAGGCCAGACA
ATTATTGTCTGGTATAGTGCAGCAGCAGAACAATTTGCTGAGGGCTATTGAGGCGCAACAGCATCTGTTG
CAACTCACAGTCTGGGGCATCAAGCAGCTCCAGGCAAGAATCCTGGCTGTGGAAAGATACCTAAAGGATC
AACAGCTCCTGGGGATTTGGGGTTGCTCTGGAAAACTCATTTGCACCACTGCTGTGCCTTGGAATGCTAG
TTGGAGTAATAAATCTCTGGAACAGATTTGGAATCACACGACCTGGATGGAGTGGGACAGAGAAATTAAC
AATTACACAAGCTTAATACACTCCTTAATTGAAGAATCGCAAAACCAGCAAGAAAAGAATGAACAAGAAT
TATTGGAATTAGATAAATGGGCAAGTTTGTGGAATTGGTTTAACATAACAAATTGGCTGTGGTATATAAA
ATTATTCATAATGATAGTAGGAGGCTTGGTAGGTTTAAGAATAGTTTTTGCTGTACTTTCTATAGTGAAT
AGAGTTAGGCAGGGATATTCACCATTATCGTTTCAGACCCACCTCCCAACCCCGAGGGGACCCAGAGAGG
GCCTATTTCCCATGATTCCTTCATATTTGCATATACGATACAAGGCTGTTAGAGAGATAATTAGAATTAA
TTTGACTGTAAACACAAAGATATTAGTACAAAATACGTGACGTAGAAAGTAATAATTTCTTGGGTAGTTT
GCAGTTTTAAAATTATGTTTTAAAATGGACTATCATATGCTTACCGTAACTTGAAAGTATTTCGATTTCT
TGGCTTTATATATCTTGTGGAAAGGACGAAACACCGGCATCGCAAGTATGACCTCAGTTTTAGAGCTAGA
AATAGCAAGTTAAAATAAGGCTAGTCCGTTATCAACTTGAAAAAGTGGCACCGAGTCGGTGCTTTTTTAA
GCTTGGCGTAACTAGATCTTGAGACAAATGGCAGTATTCATCCACAATTTTAAAAGAAAAGGGGGGATTG
GGGGGTACAGTGCAGGGGAAAGAATAGTAGACATAATAGCAACAGACATACAAACTAAAGAATTACAAAA
ACAAATTACAAAAATTCAAAATTTTCGGGTTTATTACAGGGACAGCAGAGATCCACTTTGGCGCCGGCTC
GAGGGGG
Features (pLannotate 1.2.2; 29 found; start..end, strand, type, name):
     14..80      +  CDS            small t antigen (fragment): SV40 (simian virus 40) small t antigen
    106..317     +  promoter       EF-1α core promoter: core promoter for human elongation factor EF-1α
    318..1256    +  intron         EF-1α intron A: intron upstream of the start codon of human EF-1α
   1278..1877    +  CDS            PuroR (fragment): puromycin N-acetyltransferase; pac from Streptomyces; confers resistance to puromycin
   1893..2481    +  misc_feature   WPRE: woodchuck hepatitis virus posttranscriptional regulatory element
   2532..2551    +  misc_feature   cPPT/CTS (fragment): central polypurine tract and central termination sequence of HIV-1
   2553..2786    +  LTR            3' LTR (ΔU3): self-inactivating 3' long terminal repeat (LTR) from HIV-1
   2864..2985    +  polyA_signal   SV40 poly(A) signal: SV40 polyadenylation signal
   3025..3160    +  rep_origin     SV40 ori: SV40 origin of replication
   3181..3199    -  promoter       T7 promoter: promoter for bacteriophage T7 RNA polymerase
   3207..3362    +  CDS            lacZα (fragment): LacZα fragment of β-galactosidase; lacZ fragment
   3367..3795    +  rep_origin     f1 ori (sequence partly withheld): f1 bacteriophage origin of replication; arrow indicates direction of (+) strand synthesis
   3848..3952    +  promoter       AmpR promoter: bla
   3953..4813    +  CDS            AmpR: β-lactamase; bla; confers resistance to ampicillin, carbenicillin, and related antibiotics
   4984..5572    +  rep_origin     ori: high-copy-number ColE1/pMB1/pBR322/pUC origin of replication
   5755..5847    +  CDS            lacI (fragment): lac repressor; lacI; The lac repressor binds to the lac operator to inhibit transcription in E. coli. This inhibition can be relieved by adding lactose or isopropyl-β-D-thiogalactopyranoside (IPTG).
   5860..5881    +  protein_bind   CAP binding site: CAP binding activates transcription in the presence of cAMP. E. coli catabolite activator protein
   5896..5926    +  promoter       lac promoter: promoter for the E. coli lac operon
   5934..5950    +  protein_bind   lac operator: The lac repressor binds to the lac operator to inhibit transcription in E. coli. This inhibition can be relieved by adding lactose or isopropyl-β-D-thiogalactopyranoside (IPTG). lac repressor encoded by lacI
   5995..6013    +  promoter       T3 promoter: promoter for bacteriophage T3 RNA polymerase
   6041..6267    +  promoter       RSV promoter: Rous sarcoma virus enhancer/promoter
   6268..6448    +  LTR            5' LTR (truncated): truncated 5' long terminal repeat (LTR) from HIV-1
   6495..6620    +  misc_feature   HIV-1 Ψ: packaging signal of human immunodeficiency virus type 1
   6604..6967    +  CDS            HIV-1 gag (fragment): gag protein from human immunodeficiency virus 1; gag
   7113..7346    +  misc_feature   RRE: The Rev response element (RRE) of HIV-1 allows for Rev-dependent mRNA export from the nucleus to the cytoplasm.
   7723..7749    +  CDS            Rev (fragment): human immunodeficiency virus 1 (HIV-1) Rev protein; rev; enhances nuclear export of unspliced and incompletely spliced viral mRNAs
   7753..7993    +  promoter       U6 promoter: RNA polymerase III promoter for human U6 snRNA
   8023..8098    +  misc_RNA       gRNA scaffold: guide RNA scaffold for the Streptococcus pyogenes CRISPR/Cas9 system
   8154..8271    +  misc_feature   cPPT/CTS: central polypurine tract and central termination sequence of HIV-1
