[The description below was written by a language model from this plasmid's Addgene catalogue record and pLannotate feature annotations shown in this document.]
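Description:
PIP4K2B gRNA (BRDN0001148982) is a third-generation lentiviral CRISPR guide plasmid built on the lentiGuide-Puro backbone and designed to direct Streptococcus pyogenes Cas9 to the human PIP4K2B gene, which encodes a phosphatidylinositol-5-phosphate 4-kinase. The 8.3 kb plasmid is maintained in E. coli at high copy through a ColE1/pUC-type origin with ampicillin selection from the β-lactamase gene. It also carries an f1 origin, an SV40 origin and poly(A) signal, and leftover lac, T7 and T3 cloning-vector elements outside the viral region.

The transfer cassette is flanked by an RSV promoter-driven truncated HIV-1 5' LTR and a self-inactivating ΔU3 3' LTR. The chimeric 5' LTR makes genomic RNA production Tat-independent, and the ΔU3 deletion leaves the integrated provirus without LTR promoter activity. The Ψ packaging signal (extending into a gag fragment), the RRE for Rev-dependent nuclear export, and the cPPT/CTS support packaging and transduction when helper plasmids are supplied in trans. Within this unit, a human U6 RNA polymerase III promoter drives the PIP4K2B-specific spacer, which sits in the short gap between the promoter and the annotated gRNA scaffold. A separate EF-1α core promoter with its intron A expresses puromycin N-acetyltransferase for selection of transduced mammalian cells, followed by a WPRE to enhance transcript expression.

The plasmid does not encode Cas9, so it must be paired with a Cas9-expressing vector such as lentiCas9-Blast or used in cells that already express Cas9. The guide was designed against the PIP4K2B RefSeq transcript and belongs to a human kinome gRNA collection, and it is suited to knockout of this gene.
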