Addgene plasmid #77904: PIP4K2B gRNA (BRDN0001148982)
Purpose: 3rd generation lentiviral gRNA plasmid targeting human PIP4K2B
Depositing lab: John Doench & David Root. Depositing organization: Broad Institute. Publication: Optimized sgRNA design to maximize activity and minimize off-target effects of CRISPR-Cas9. Doench JG, Fusi N, Sullender M, Hegde M, Vaimberg EW, Donovan KF, Smith I, Tothova Z, Wilen C, Orchard R, Virgin HW, Listgarten J, Root DE. Nat Biotechnol. 2016 Jan 18. doi: 10.1038/nbt.3437. PubMed 26780180.
Backbone
  Vector backbone: lentiGuide-Puro
  Backbone manufacturer: Zhang Lab (Addgene plasmid # 52963)
  Vector type: Mammalian Expression, Lentiviral, CRISPR
  Selectable markers: Puromycin
Growth in bacteria
  Bacterial resistance: Ampicillin, 100 μg/mL
  Growth temperature: 37°C
  Growth strain: DH5alpha
  Copy number: High Copy
Gene/Insert
  Gene/Insert name: PIP4K2B (alt names: PIP4K2B; NM_003559.4)
  gRNA/shRNA sequence: GCATCGCAAGTATGACCTCA
  Species: H. sapiens (human)
  Entrez Gene: PIP4K2B (a.k.a. PI5P4KB, PIP5K2B, PIP5KIIB, PIP5KIIbeta, PIP5P4KB)
  Promoter: hU6
  Cloning method: Unknown
  Sequencing primers: 5′ U6-F; 3′ pS2-R
Terms and licenses: Academic/Nonprofit Terms; Industry Terms: Not Available to Industry
Depositor comments: The gRNA was designed to target the following Genbank reference sequence(s): NM_003559.4. Note that this plasmid does NOT contain Cas9. It should be used in conjunction with lentiCas9-Blast (Addgene #52962) or otherwise with cell lines already expressing Cas9. Browse the full kinome gRNA library at http://www.addgene.org/pooled-library/broadgpp-human-kinome/ or visit http://www.broadinstitute.org/rnai/public/ for detailed protocols and information.
How to cite: PIP4K2B gRNA (BRDN0001148982) was a gift from John Doench & David Root (Addgene plasmid # 77904 ; http://n2t.net/addgene:77904 ; RRID:Addgene_77904)
