>Addgene plasmid #77904 | PIP4K2B gRNA (BRDN0001148982) | depositor partial sequence | sequence record 145364 | Target Sequence
GCATCGCAAGTATGACCTCA
