>Addgene plasmid #77904 | PIP4K2B gRNA (BRDN0001148982) | addgene partial sequence | sequence record 188623 | hU6-F
AGAAAGTAATAATTTCTTGGGTAGTTTGCAGTTTTAAAATTATGTTTTAAAATGGACTATCATATGCTTA
CCGTAACTTGAAAGTATTTCGATTTCTTGGCTTTATATATCTTGTGGAAAGGACGAAACACCGGCATCGC
AAGTATGACCTCAGTTTTAGAGCTAGAAATAGCAAGTTAAAATAAGGCTAGTCCGTTATCAACTTGAAAA
AGTGGCACCGAGTCGGTGCTTTTTTAAGCTTGGCGTAACTAGATCTTGAGACAAATGGCAGTATTCATCC
ACAATTTTAAAAGAAAAGGGGGGATTGGGGGGTACAGTGCAGGGGAAAGAATAGTAGACATAATAGCAAC
AGACATACAAACTAAAGAATTACAAAAACAAATTACAAAAATTCAAAATTTTCGGGTTTATTACAGGGAC
AGCAGAGATCCACTTTGGCGCCGGCTCGAGGGGGCCCGGGTGCAAAGATGGATAAAGTTTTAAACAGAGA
GGAATCTTTGCAGCTAATGGACCTTCTAGGTCTTGAAAGGAGTGGGAATTGGCTCCGGTGCCCGTCAGTG
GGCAGAGCGC
